>Addgene plasmid #75687 | PDK2 gRNA (BRDN0001148391) | addgene full sequence | sequence record 184368 | Addgene Assembled Sequence
CCCGGGTGCAAAGATGGATAAAGTTTTAAACAGAGAGGAATCTTTGCAGCTAATGGACCTTCTAGGTCTT
GAAAGGAGTGGGAATTGGCTCCGGTGCCCGTCAGTGGGCAGAGCGCACATCGCCCACAGTCCCCGAGAAG
TTGGGGGGAGGGGTCGGCAATTGATCCGGTGCCTAGAGAAGGTGGCGCGGGGTAAACTGGGAAAGTGATG
TCGTGTACTGGCTCCGCCTTTTTCCCGAGGGTGGGGGAGAACCGTATATAAGTGCAGTAGTCGCCGTGAA
CGTTCTTTTTCGCAACGGGTTTGCCGCCAGAACACAGGTAAGTGCCGTGTGTGGTTCCCGCGGGCCTGGC
CTCTTTACGGGTTATGGCCCTTGCGTGCCTTGAATTACTTCCACCTGGCTGCAGTACGTGATTCTTGATC
CCGAGCTTCGGGTTGGAAGTGGGTGGGAGAGTTCGAGGCCTTGCGCTTAAGGAGCCCCTTCGCCTCGTGC
TTGAGTTGAGGCCTGGCCTGGGCGCTGGGGCCGCCGCGTGCGAATCTGGTGGCACCTTCGCGCCTGTCTC
GCTGCTTTCGATAAGTCTCTAGCCATTTAAAATTTTTGATGACCTGCTGCGACGCTTTTTTTCTGGCAAG
ATAGTCTTGTAAATGCGGGCCAAGATCTGCACACTGGTATTTCGGTTTTTGGGGCCGCGGGCGGCGACGG
GGCCCGTGCGTCCCAGCGCACATGTTCGGCGAGGCGGGGCCTGCGAGCGCGGCCACCGAGAATCGGACGG
GGGTAGTCTCAAGCTGGCCGGCCTGCTCTGGTGCCTGGCCTCGCGCCGCCGTGTATCGCCCCGCCCTGGG
CGGCAAGGCTGGCCCGGTCGGCACCAGTTGCGTGAGCGGAAAGATGGCCGCTTCCCGGCCCTGCTGCAGG
GAGCTCAAAATGGAGGACGCGGCGCTCGGGAGAGCGGGCGGGTGAGTCACCCACACAAAGGAAAAGGGCC
TTTCCGTCCTCAGCCGTCGCTTCATGTGACTCCACGGAGTACCGGGCGCCGTCCAGGCACCTCGATTAGT
TCTCGAGCTTTTGGAGTACGTCGTCTTTAGGTTGGGGGGAGGGGTTTTATGCGATGGAGTTTCCCCACAC
TGAGTGGGTGGAGACTGAAGTTAGGCCAGCTTGGCACTTGATGTAATTCTCCTTGGAATTTGCCCTTTTT
GAGTTTGGATCTTGGTTCATTCTCAAGCCTCAGACAGTGGTTCAAAGTTTTTTTCTTCCATTTCAGGTGT
CGTGACGTACGGCCACCATGACCGAGTACAAGCCCACGGTGCGCCTCGCCACCCGCGACGACGTCCCCAG
GGCCGTACGCACCCTCGCCGCCGCGTTCGCCGACTACCCCGCCACGCGCCACACCGTCGATCCGGACCGC
CACATCGAGCGGGTCACCGAGCTGCAAGAACTCTTCCTCACGCGCGTCGGGCTCGACATCGGCAAGGTGT
GGGTCGCGGACGACGGCGCCGCCGTGGCGGTCTGGACCACGCCGGAGAGCGTCGAAGCGGGGGCGGTGTT
CGCCGAGATCGGCCCGCGCATGGCCGAGTTGAGCGGTTCCCGGCTGGCCGCGCAGCAACAGATGGAAGGC
CTCCTGGCGCCGCACCGGCCCAAGGAGCCCGCGTGGTTCCTGGCCACCGTCGGAGTCTCGCCCGACCACC
AGGGCAAGGGTCTGGGCAGCGCCGTCGTGCTCCCCGGAGTGGAGGCGGCCGAGCGCGCCGGGGTGCCCGC
CTTCCTGGAGACCTCCGCGCCCCGCAACCTCCCCTTCTACGAGCGGCTCGGCTTCACCGTCACCGCCGAC
GTCGAGGTGCCCGAAGGACCGCGCACCTGGTGCATGACCCGCAAGCCCGGTGCCTGAACGCGTTAAGTCG
ACAATCAACCTCTGGATTACAAAATTTGTGAAAGATTGACTGGTATTCTTAACTATGTTGCTCCTTTTAC
GCTATGTGGATACGCTGCTTTAATGCCTTTGTATCATGCTATTGCTTCCCGTATGGCTTTCATTTTCTCC
TCCTTGTATAAATCCTGGTTGCTGTCTCTTTATGAGGAGTTGTGGCCCGTTGTCAGGCAACGTGGCGTGG
TGTGCACTGTGTTTGCTGACGCAACCCCCACTGGTTGGGGCATTGCCACCACCTGTCAGCTCCTTTCCGG
GACTTTCGCTTTCCCCCTCCCTATTGCCACGGCGGAACTCATCGCCGCCTGCCTTGCCCGCTGCTGGACA
GGGGCTCGGCTGTTGGGCACTGACAATTCCGTGGTGTTGTCGGGGAAATCATCGTCCTTTCCTTGGCTGC
TCGCCTGTGTTGCCACCTGGATTCTGCGCGGGACGTCCTTCTGCTACGTCCCTTCGGCCCTCAATCCAGC
GGACCTTCCTTCCCGCGGCCTGCTGCCGGCTCTGCGGCCTCTTCCGCGTCTTCGCCTTCGCCCTCAGACG
AGTCGGATCTCCCTTTGGGCCGCCTCCCCGCGTCGACTTTAAGACCAATGACTTACAAGGCAGCTGTAGA
TCTTAGCCACTTTTTAAAAGAAAAGGGGGGACTGGAAGGGCTAATTCACTCCCAACGAAGACAAGATCTG
CTTTTTGCTTGTACTGGGTCTCTCTGGTTAGACCAGATCTGAGCCTGGGAGCTCTCTGGCTAACTAGGGA
ACCCACTGCTTAAGCCTCAATAAAGCTTGCCTTGAGTGCTTCAAGTAGTGTGTGCCCGTCTGTTGTGTGA
CTCTGGTAACTAGAGATCCCTCAGACCCTTTTAGTCAGTGTGGAAAATCTCTAGCAGTACGTATAGTAGT
TCATGTCATCTTATTATTCAGTATTTATAACTTGCAAAGAAATGAATATCAGAGAGTGAGAGGAACTTGT
TTATTGCAGCTTATAATGGTTACAAATAAAGCAATAGCATCACAAATTTCACAAATAAAGCATTTTTTTC
ACTGCATTCTAGTTGTGGTTTGTCCAAACTCATCAATGTATCTTATCATGTCTGGCTCTAGCTATCCCGC
CCCTAACTCCGCCCATCCCGCCCCTAACTCCGCCCAGTTCCGCCCATTCTCCGCCCCATGGCTGACTAAT
TTTTTTTATTTATGCAGAGGCCGAGGCCGCCTCGGCCTCTGAGCTATTCCAGAAGTAGTGAGGAGGCTTT
TTTGGAGGCCTAGGGACGTACCCAATTCGCCCTATAGTGAGTCGTATTACGCGCGCTCACTGGCCGTCGT
TTTACAACGTCGTGACTGGGAAAACCCTGGCGTTACCCAACTTAATCGCCTTGCAGCACATCCCCCTTTC
GCCAGCTGGCGTAATAGCGAAGAGGCCCGCACCGATCGCCCTTCCCAACAGTTGCGCAGCCTGAATGGCG
AATGGG
[124 nt withheld, positions 3367-3490]
C
[91 nt withheld, positions 3492-3582]
A
[49 nt withheld, positions 3584-3632]
CCTTTGACGTTGGAGTCCACGTTCTTT
[37 nt withheld, positions 3660-3696]
ACCCTATCTCGGTCTATTCTTTTGATTTATAAGGGATTTTGCCGATTTCGGCCTATTGGTTAAAAAATGA
GCTGATTTAACAAAAATTTAACGCGAATTTTAACAAAATATTAACGCTTACAATTTAGGTGGCACTTTTC
GGGGAAATGTGCGCGGAACCCCTATTTGTTTATTTTTCTAAATACATTCAAATATGTATCCGCTCATGAG
ACAATAACCCTGATAAATGCTTCAATAATATTGAAAAAGGAAGAGTATGAGTATTCAACATTTCCGTGTC
GCCCTTATTCCCTTTTTTGCGGCATTTTGCCTTCCTGTTTTTGCTCACCCAGAAACGCTGGTGAAAGTAA
AAGATGCTGAAGATCAGTTGGGTGCACGAGTGGGTTACATCGAACTGGATCTCAACAGCGGTAAGATCCT
TGAGAGTTTTCGCCCCGAAGAACGTTTTCCAATGATGAGCACTTTTAAAGTTCTGCTATGTGGCGCGGTA
TTATCCCGTATTGACGCCGGGCAAGAGCAACTCGGTCGCCGCATACACTATTCTCAGAATGACTTGGTTG
AGTACTCACCAGTCACAGAAAAGCATCTTACGGATGGCATGACAGTAAGAGAATTATGCAGTGCTGCCAT
AACCATGAGTGATAACACTGCGGCCAACTTACTTCTGACAACGATCGGAGGACCGAAGGAGCTAACCGCT
TTTTTGCACAACATGGGGGATCATGTAACTCGCCTTGATCGTTGGGAACCGGAGCTGAATGAAGCCATAC
CAAACGACGAGCGTGACACCACGATGCCTGTAGCAATGGCAACAACGTTGCGCAAACTATTAACTGGCGA
ACTACTTACTCTAGCTTCCCGGCAACAATTAATAGACTGGATGGAGGCGGATAAAGTTGCAGGACCACTT
CTGCGCTCGGCCCTTCCGGCTGGCTGGTTTATTGCTGATAAATCTGGAGCCGGTGAGCGTGGGTCTCGCG
GTATCATTGCAGCACTGGGGCCAGATGGTAAGCCCTCCCGTATCGTAGTTATCTACACGACGGGGAGTCA
GGCAACTATGGATGAACGAAATAGACAGATCGCTGAGATAGGTGCCTCACTGATTAAGCATTGGTAACTG
TCAGACCAAGTTTACTCATATATACTTTAGATTGATTTAAAACTTCATTTTTAATTTAAAAGGATCTAGG
TGAAGATCCTTTTTGATAATCTCATGACCAAAATCCCTTAACGTGAGTTTTCGTTCCACTGAGCGTCAGA
CCCCGTAGAAAAGATCAAAGGATCTTCTTGAGATCCTTTTTTTCTGCGCGTAATCTGCTGCTTGCAAACA
AAAAAACCACCGCTACCAGCGGTGGTTTGTTTGCCGGATCAAGAGCTACCAACTCTTTTTCCGAAGGTAA
CTGGCTTCAGCAGAGCGCAGATACCAAATACTGTTCTTCTAGTGTAGCCGTAGTTAGGCCACCACTTCAA
GAACTCTGTAGCACCGCCTACATACCTCGCTCTGCTAATCCTGTTACCAGTGGCTGCTGCCAGTGGCGAT
AAGTCGTGTCTTACCGGGTTGGACTCAAGACGATAGTTACCGGATAAGGCGCAGCGGTCGGGCTGAACGG
GGGGTTCGTGCACACAGCCCAGCTTGGAGCGAACGACCTACACCGAACTGAGATACCTACAGCGTGAGCT
ATGAGAAAGCGCCACGCTTCCCGAAGGGAGAAAGGCGGACAGGTATCCGGTAAGCGGCAGGGTCGGAACA
GGAGAGCGCACGAGGGAGCTTCCAGGGGGAAACGCCTGGTATCTTTATAGTCCTGTCGGGTTTCGCCACC
TCTGACTTGAGCGTCGATTTTTGTGATGCTCGTCAGGGGGGCGGAGCCTATGGAAAAACGCCAGCAACGC
GGCCTTTTTACGGTTCCTGGCCTTTTGCTGGCCTTTTGCTCACATGTTCTTTCCTGCGTTATCCCCTGAT
TCTGTGGATAACCGTATTACCGCCTTTGAGTGAGCTGATACCGCTCGCCGCAGCCGAACGACCGAGCGCA
GCGAGTCAGTGAGCGAGGAAGCGGAAGAGCGCCCAATACGCAAACCGCCTCTCCCCGCGCGTTGGCCGAT
TCATTAATGCAGCTGGCACGACAGGTTTCCCGACTGGAAAGCGGGCAGTGAGCGCAACGCAATTAATGTG
AGTTAGCTCACTCATTAGGCACCCCAGGCTTTACACTTTATGCTTCCGGCTCGTATGTTGTGTGGAATTG
TGAGCGGATAACAATTTCACACAGGAAACAGCTATGACCATGATTACGCCAAGCGCGCAATTAACCCTCA
CTAAAGGGAACAAAAGCTGGAGCTGCAAGCTTAATGTAGTCTTATGCAATACTCTTGTAGTCTTGCAACA
TGGTAACGATGAGTTAGCAACATGCCTTACAAGGAGAGAAAAAGCACCGTGCATGCCGATTGGTGGAAGT
AAGGTGGTACGATCGTGCCTTATTAGGAAGGCAACAGACGGGTCTGACATGGATTGGACGAACCACTGAA
TTGCCGCATTGCAGAGATATTGTATTTAAGTGCCTAGCTCGATACATAAACGGGTCTCTCTGGTTAGACC
AGATCTGAGCCTGGGAGCTCTCTGGCTAACTAGGGAACCCACTGCTTAAGCCTCAATAAAGCTTGCCTTG
AGTGCTTCAAGTAGTGTGTGCCCGTCTGTTGTGTGACTCTGGTAACTAGAGATCCCTCAGACCCTTTTAG
TCAGTGTGGAAAATCTCTAGCAGTGGCGCCCGAACAGGGACTTGAAAGCGAAAGGGAAACCAGAGGAGCT
CTCTCGACGCAGGACTCGGCTTGCTGAAGCGCGCACGGCAAGAGGCGAGGGGCGGCGACTGGTGAGTACG
CCAAAAATTTTGACTAGCGGAGGCTAGAAGGAGAGAGATGGGTGCGAGAGCGTCAGTATTAAGCGGGGGA
GAATTAGATCGCGATGGGAAAAAATTCGGTTAAGGCCAGGGGGAAAGAAAAAATATAAATTAAAACATAT
AGTATGGGCAAGCAGGGAGCTAGAACGATTCGCAGTTAATCCTGGCCTGTTAGAAACATCAGAAGGCTGT
AGACAAATACTGGGACAGCTACAACCATCCCTTCAGACAGGATCAGAAGAACTTAGATCATTATATAATA
CAGTAGCAACCCTCTATTGTGTGCATCAAAGGATAGAGATAAAAGACACCAAGGAAGCTTTAGACAAGAT
AGAGGAAGAGCAAAACAAAAGTAAGACCACCGCACAGCAAGCGGCCGCTGATCTTCAGACCTGGAGGAGG
AGATATGAGGGACAATTGGAGAAGTGAATTATATAAATATAAAGTAGTAAAAATTGAACCATTAGGAGTA
GCACCCACCAAGGCAAAGAGAAGAGTGGTGCAGAGAGAAAAAAGAGCAGTGGGAATAGGAGCTTTGTTCC
TTGGGTTCTTGGGAGCAGCAGGAAGCACTATGGGCGCAGCGTCAATGACGCTGACGGTACAGGCCAGACA
ATTATTGTCTGGTATAGTGCAGCAGCAGAACAATTTGCTGAGGGCTATTGAGGCGCAACAGCATCTGTTG
CAACTCACAGTCTGGGGCATCAAGCAGCTCCAGGCAAGAATCCTGGCTGTGGAAAGATACCTAAAGGATC
AACAGCTCCTGGGGATTTGGGGTTGCTCTGGAAAACTCATTTGCACCACTGCTGTGCCTTGGAATGCTAG
TTGGAGTAATAAATCTCTGGAACAGATTTGGAATCACACGACCTGGATGGAGTGGGACAGAGAAATTAAC
AATTACACAAGCTTAATACACTCCTTAATTGAAGAATCGCAAAACCAGCAAGAAAAGAATGAACAAGAAT
TATTGGAATTAGATAAATGGGCAAGTTTGTGGAATTGGTTTAACATAACAAATTGGCTGTGGTATATAAA
ATTATTCATAATGATAGTAGGAGGCTTGGTAGGTTTAAGAATAGTTTTTGCTGTACTTTCTATAGTGAAT
AGAGTTAGGCAGGGATATTCACCATTATCGTTTCAGACCCACCTCCCAACCCCGAGGGGACCCAGAGAGG
GCCTATTTCCCATGATTCCTTCATATTTGCATATACGATACAAGGCTGTTAGAGAGATAATTAGAATTAA
TTTGACTGTAAACACAAAGATATTAGTACAAAATACGTGACGTAGAAAGTAATAATTTCTTGGGTAGTTT
GCAGTTTTAAAATTATGTTTTAAAATGGACTATCATATGCTTACCGTAACTTGAAAGTATTTCGATTTCT
TGGCTTTATATATCTTGTGGAAAGGACGAAACACCGCAGGAGCTTAGCCATGTCGTGTTTTAGAGCTAGA
AATAGCAAGTTAAAATAAGGCTAGTCCGTTATCAACTTGAAAAAGTGGCACCGAGTCGGTGCTTTTTTAA
GCTTGGCGTAACTAGATCTTGAGACAAATGGCAGTATTCATCCACAATTTTAAAAGAAAAGGGGGGATTG
GGGGGTACAGTGCAGGGGAAAGAATAGTAGACATAATAGCAACAGACATACAAACTAAAGAATTACAAAA
ACAAATTACAAAAATTCAAAATTTTCGGGTTTATTACAGGGACAGCAGAGATCCACTTTGGCGCCGGCTC
GAGGGGG
Features (pLannotate 1.2.2; 29 found; start..end, strand, type, name):
     14..80      +  CDS            small t antigen (fragment): SV40 (simian virus 40) small t antigen
    106..317     +  promoter       EF-1α core promoter: core promoter for human elongation factor EF-1α
    318..1256    +  intron         EF-1α intron A: intron upstream of the start codon of human EF-1α
   1278..1877    +  CDS            PuroR (fragment): puromycin N-acetyltransferase; pac from Streptomyces; confers resistance to puromycin
   1893..2481    +  misc_feature   WPRE: woodchuck hepatitis virus posttranscriptional regulatory element
   2532..2551    +  misc_feature   cPPT/CTS (fragment): central polypurine tract and central termination sequence of HIV-1
   2553..2786    +  LTR            3' LTR (ΔU3): self-inactivating 3' long terminal repeat (LTR) from HIV-1
   2864..2985    +  polyA_signal   SV40 poly(A) signal: SV40 polyadenylation signal
   3025..3160    +  rep_origin     SV40 ori: SV40 origin of replication
   3181..3199    -  promoter       T7 promoter: promoter for bacteriophage T7 RNA polymerase
   3207..3362    +  CDS            lacZα (fragment): LacZα fragment of β-galactosidase; lacZ fragment
   3367..3795    +  rep_origin     f1 ori (sequence partly withheld): f1 bacteriophage origin of replication; arrow indicates direction of (+) strand synthesis
   3848..3952    +  promoter       AmpR promoter: bla
   3953..4813    +  CDS            AmpR: β-lactamase; bla; confers resistance to ampicillin, carbenicillin, and related antibiotics
   4984..5572    +  rep_origin     ori: high-copy-number ColE1/pMB1/pBR322/pUC origin of replication
   5755..5847    +  CDS            lacI (fragment): lac repressor; lacI; The lac repressor binds to the lac operator to inhibit transcription in E. coli. This inhibition can be relieved by adding lactose or isopropyl-β-D-thiogalactopyranoside (IPTG).
   5860..5881    +  protein_bind   CAP binding site: CAP binding activates transcription in the presence of cAMP. E. coli catabolite activator protein
   5896..5926    +  promoter       lac promoter: promoter for the E. coli lac operon
   5934..5950    +  protein_bind   lac operator: The lac repressor binds to the lac operator to inhibit transcription in E. coli. This inhibition can be relieved by adding lactose or isopropyl-β-D-thiogalactopyranoside (IPTG). lac repressor encoded by lacI
   5995..6013    +  promoter       T3 promoter: promoter for bacteriophage T3 RNA polymerase
   6041..6267    +  promoter       RSV promoter: Rous sarcoma virus enhancer/promoter
   6268..6448    +  LTR            5' LTR (truncated): truncated 5' long terminal repeat (LTR) from HIV-1
   6495..6620    +  misc_feature   HIV-1 Ψ: packaging signal of human immunodeficiency virus type 1
   6604..6967    +  CDS            HIV-1 gag (fragment): gag protein from human immunodeficiency virus 1; gag
   7113..7346    +  misc_feature   RRE: The Rev response element (RRE) of HIV-1 allows for Rev-dependent mRNA export from the nucleus to the cytoplasm.
   7723..7749    +  CDS            Rev (fragment): human immunodeficiency virus 1 (HIV-1) Rev protein; rev; enhances nuclear export of unspliced and incompletely spliced viral mRNAs
   7753..7993    +  promoter       U6 promoter: RNA polymerase III promoter for human U6 snRNA
   8023..8098    +  misc_RNA       gRNA scaffold: guide RNA scaffold for the Streptococcus pyogenes CRISPR/Cas9 system
   8154..8271    +  misc_feature   cPPT/CTS: central polypurine tract and central termination sequence of HIV-1
