[The description below was written by a language model from this plasmid's Addgene catalogue record and pLannotate feature annotations shown in this document.]
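Description:
PDK2 gRNA (BRDN0001148391) is a third-generation lentiviral guide RNA plasmid built on the lentiGuide-Puro backbone and designed to direct Streptococcus pyogenes Cas9 to the human PDK2 gene (also known as PDHK2 or PDKII). The guide was designed against several PDK2 reference transcripts. It is propagated in E. coli as a high-copy plasmid through a ColE1/pUC-type origin with ampicillin selection (AmpR, β-lactamase). The bacterial portion also carries an f1 origin and remnants of a cloning-vector backbone, including lac promoter/operator elements, a lacZα fragment, and T7 and T3 promoters. An SV40 poly(A) signal and SV40 origin lie downstream of the viral cassette.

The transfer cassette is driven by a chimeric RSV promoter fused to a truncated HIV-1 5' LTR, which makes genomic RNA production Tat-independent. This is followed by the Ψ packaging signal with a partial gag sequence, the Rev response element for nuclear export of the unspliced genome, and a cPPT/CTS to aid nuclear import. Two expression units lie inside the provirus. In the first, a human U6 RNA polymerase III promoter transcribes the PDK2-specific spacer fused to the Cas9 gRNA scaffold. In the second, an EF-1α core promoter with its intron A drives puromycin N-acetyltransferase for selection of transduced mammalian cells, with a WPRE enhancing transcript expression. The self-inactivating ΔU3 3' LTR disables LTR promoter activity after integration.

The plasmid does not encode Cas9, so it must be paired with a separate Cas9 vector or used in cells already expressing Cas9. It belongs to a human kinome gRNA collection and is suited to knockout of PDK2 in human cells.
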