Addgene plasmid #75687: PDK2 gRNA (BRDN0001148391)
Purpose: 3rd generation lentiviral gRNA plasmid targeting human PDK2
Depositing lab: John Doench & David Root. Depositing organization: Broad Institute. Publication: Optimized sgRNA design to maximize activity and minimize off-target effects of CRISPR-Cas9. Doench JG, Fusi N, Sullender M, Hegde M, Vaimberg EW, Donovan KF, Smith I, Tothova Z, Wilen C, Orchard R, Virgin HW, Listgarten J, Root DE. Nat Biotechnol. 2016 Jan 18. doi: 10.1038/nbt.3437. PubMed 26780180.
Backbone
  Vector backbone: lentiGuide-Puro
  Backbone manufacturer: Zhang Lab (Addgene plasmid # 52963)
  Vector type: Mammalian Expression, Lentiviral, CRISPR
  Selectable markers: Puromycin
Growth in bacteria
  Bacterial resistance: Ampicillin, 100 μg/mL
  Growth temperature: 37°C
  Growth strain: DH5alpha
  Copy number: High Copy
Gene/Insert
  Gene/Insert name: PDK2 (alt names: PDK2; NM_001199898.1)
  gRNA/shRNA sequence: CAGGAGCTTAGCCATGTCGT
  Species: H. sapiens (human)
  Entrez Gene: PDK2 (a.k.a. PDHK2, PDKII)
  Promoter: hU6
  Cloning method: Unknown
  Sequencing primers: 5′ U6-F; 3′ pS2-R
Terms and licenses: Academic/Nonprofit Terms; Industry Terms: Not Available to Industry
Depositor comments: The gRNA was designed to target the following Genbank reference sequence(s): NM_001199898.1,NM_001199899.1,NM_002611.4. Note that this plasmid does NOT contain Cas9. It should be used in conjunction with lentiCas9-Blast (Addgene #52962) or otherwise with cell lines already expressing Cas9. Browse the full kinome gRNA library at http://www.addgene.org/pooled-library/broadgpp-human-kinome/ or visit http://www.broadinstitute.org/rnai/public/ for detailed protocols and information.
How to cite: PDK2 gRNA (BRDN0001148391) was a gift from John Doench & David Root (Addgene plasmid # 75687 ; http://n2t.net/addgene:75687 ; RRID:Addgene_75687)
