>Addgene plasmid #75687 | PDK2 gRNA (BRDN0001148391) | depositor partial sequence | sequence record 143147 | Target Sequence
CAGGAGCTTAGCCATGTCGT
