>Addgene plasmid #75687 | PDK2 gRNA (BRDN0001148391) | addgene partial sequence | sequence record 184367 | hU6-F
TACGTGACGTAGAAAGTAATAATTTCTTGGGTAGTTTGCAGTTTTAAAATTATGTTTTAAAATGGACTAT
CATATGCTTACCGTAACTTGAAAGTATTTCGATTTCTTGGCTTTATATATCTTGTGGAAAGGACGAAACA
CCGCAGGAGCTTAGCCATGTCGTGTTTTAGAGCTAGAAATAGCAAGTTAAAATAAGGCTAGTCCGTTATC
AACTTGAAAAAGTGGCACCGAGTCGGTGCTTTTTTAAGCTTGGCGTAACTAGATCTTGAGACAAATGGCA
GTATTCATCCACAATTTTAAAAGAAAAGGGGGGATTGGGGGGTACAGTGCAGGGGAAAGAATAGTAGACA
TAATAGCAACAGACATACAAACTAAAGAATTACAAAAACAAATTACAAAAATTCAAAATTTTCGGGTTTA
TTACAGGGACAGCAGAGATCCACTTTGGCGCCGGCTCGAGGGGGCCCGGGTGCAAAGATGGATAAAGTTT
TAAACAGAGAGGAATCTTTGCAGCTAATGGACCTTCTAGGTCTTGAAAGGAGTGGGAATTGGCTCCGGTG
CCCGTCAGTG
